Addgene plasmid #115858: pAPM-D4 miR30-AGO3 ts3
Purpose: AGO3 knockdown
Depositing lab: Jeremy Luban. Depositing organization: University of Massachusetts, Worcester. Publication: Primate immunodeficiency virus proteins Vpx and Vpr counteract transcriptional repression of proviruses by the HUSH complex. Yurkovetskiy L, Guney MH, Kim K, Goh SL, McCauley S, Dauphin A, Diehl WE, Luban J. Nat Microbiol. 2018 Dec;3(12):1354-1361. doi: 10.1038/s41564-018-0256-x. Epub 2018 Oct 8. PubMed 30297740.
Backbone
  Vector backbone: pAPM-D4-mir30
  Vector type: Lentiviral
  Selectable markers: Puromycin
Growth in bacteria
  Bacterial resistance: Ampicillin, 100 μg/mL
  Growth temperature: 30°C
  Growth strain: NEB Stable
  Copy number: High Copy
Gene/Insert
  Gene/Insert name: AGO3 shRNA
  gRNA/shRNA sequence: TAGCTTCTTGATACATCGT
  Species: H. sapiens (human)
  Entrez Gene: AGO3 (a.k.a. EIF2C3)
  Promoter: SFFV
  Cloning method: Restriction Enzyme; 5′ cloning site Unknown (unknown if destroyed); 3′ cloning site Unknown (unknown if destroyed)
Terms and licenses: Academic/Nonprofit Terms; Industry Terms: Not Available to Industry
Depositor comments: PuroR . Please visit https://www.biorxiv.org/content/early/2018/04/03/293001 for bioRxiv preprint.
How to cite: pAPM-D4 miR30-AGO3 ts3 was a gift from Jeremy Luban (Addgene plasmid # 115858 ; http://n2t.net/addgene:115858 ; RRID:Addgene_115858)
