[The description below was written by a language model from this plasmid's Addgene catalogue record and pLannotate feature annotations shown in this document.]
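Description:
pAPM-D4 miR30-AGO3 ts3 is an HIV-1-based lentiviral transfer vector built on the pAPM-D4-mir30 backbone for stable knockdown of human AGO3 (also known as EIF2C3). In bacteria it is maintained through a high-copy ColE1/pUC-type origin and selected with ampicillin via the β-lactamase gene; a fragment of the pBR322 bom region is also annotated. The sequenced plasmid is about 6.3 kb.

The viral genome is transcribed in packaging cells from a CMV enhancer/promoter placed directly upstream of a truncated HIV-1 5' LTR, with an SV40 enhancer/early promoter annotated just ahead of it. Downstream lie the standard cis-acting lentiviral elements. These are the Ψ packaging signal extending into a gag fragment, the Rev response element for Rev-dependent nuclear export of the full-length RNA, and the cPPT/CTS. A second truncated LTR closes the provirus; the annotation tool labels it as a 5' LTR, but its position corresponds to the 3' LTR. No WPRE is annotated.

The payload is a single transcription unit driven by the SFFV LTR promoter. It encodes puromycin N-acetyltransferase (pac), followed by human miR-30a flanking sequences that bracket the AGO3-targeting hairpin. Placing the shRNA in a microRNA scaffold lets a Pol II transcript be processed by the endogenous miRNA pathway. Because resistance and knockdown arise from the same transcript, puromycin selection enriches for transduced cells that also express the hairpin. "ts3" presumably denotes one of several AGO3 target sequences, though the record does not say so. The associated publication concerns transcriptional repression of proviruses by the HUSH complex and its counteraction by the primate lentiviral proteins Vpx and Vpr.
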