Features (pLannotate 1.2.2; 19 found; start..end, strand, type, name):
     69..398     +  promoter       SV40 promoter: SV40 enhancer and early promoter
    410..789     +  enhancer       CMV enhancer: human cytomegalovirus immediate early enhancer
    790..989     +  promoter       CMV promoter: human cytomegalovirus (CMV) immediate early promoter
   1007..1187    +  LTR            5' LTR (truncated): truncated 5' long terminal repeat (LTR) from HIV-1
   1234..1359    +  misc_feature   HIV-1 Ψ: packaging signal of human immunodeficiency virus type 1
   1343..1681    +  CDS            HIV-1 gag (fragment): gag protein from human immunodeficiency virus 1; gag
   1856..2089    +  misc_feature   RRE: The Rev response element (RRE) of HIV-1 allows for Rev-dependent mRNA export from the nucleus to the cytoplasm.
   2466..2566    +  CDS            Rev (fragment): human immunodeficiency virus 1 (HIV-1) Rev protein; rev; enhances nuclear export of unspliced and incompletely spliced viral mRNAs
   2616..2733    +  misc_feature   cPPT/CTS: central polypurine tract and central termination sequence of HIV-1
   2870..3277    +  promoter       SFFV promoter: spleen focus-forming virus long terminal repeat (LTR) promoter
   3298..3894    +  CDS            pac: PUAC_STRAD - Protein predicted: Swiss-Prot protein existence level 4. Detoxification of puromycin. From Streptomyces alboniger.
   3919..3964    +  ncRNA          5' miR-30a (fragment): sequence upstream of the 71-nt precursor of the human miR-30a microRNA (Zeng et al., 2002) miRNA
   4034..4059    +  ncRNA          3' miR-30a (fragment): sequence downstream of the 71-nt precursor of the human miR-30a microRNA (Zeng et al., 2002) miRNA
   4089..4108    +  misc_feature   cPPT/CTS (fragment): central polypurine tract and central termination sequence of HIV-1
   4140..4320    +  LTR            5' LTR (truncated): truncated 5' long terminal repeat (LTR) from HIV-1
   4391..4979    -  rep_origin     ori: high-copy-number ColE1/pMB1/pBR322/pUC origin of replication
   5150..6010    -  CDS            AmpR: β-lactamase; bla; confers resistance to ampicillin, carbenicillin, and related antibiotics
   6011..6115    -  promoter       AmpR promoter: bla
   6174..6226    -  misc_feature   bom (fragment): basis of mobility region from pBR322
>Addgene plasmid #115858 | pAPM-D4 miR30-AGO3 ts3 | addgene full sequence | sequence record 232746 | Addgene NGS Result
AATCTGCTTAGGGTTAGGCGTTTTGCGCTGCTTCGCGATGTACGGGCCAGATATACGCGCTGTGGAATGT
GTGTCAGTTAGGGTGTGGAAAGTCCCCAGGCTCCCCAGCAGGCAGAAGTATGCAAAGCATGCATCTCAAT
TAGTCAGCAACCAGGTGTGGAAAGTCCCCAGGCTCCCCAGCAGGCAGAAGTATGCAAAGCATGCATCTCA
ATTAGTCAGCAACCATAGTCCCGCCCCTAACTCCGCCCATCCCGCCCCTAACTCCGCCCAGTTCCGCCCA
TTCTCCGCCCCATGGCTGACTAATTTTTTTTATTTATGCAGAGGCCGAGGCCGCCTCTGCCTCTGAGCTA
TTCCAGAAGTAGTGAGGAGGCTTTTTTGGAGGCCTAGGCTTTTGCAAAAAGCTCGCGTTGACATTGATTA
TTGACTAGTTATTAATAGTAATCAATTACGGGGTCATTAGTTCATAGCCCATATATGGAGTTCCGCGTTA
CATAACTTACGGTAAATGGCCCGCCTGGCTGACCGCCCAACGACCCCCGCCCATTGACGTCAATAATGAC
GTATGTTCCCATAGTAACGCCAATAGGGACTTTCCATTGACGTCAATGGGTGGAGTATTTACGGTAAACT
GCCCACTTGGCAGTACATCAAGTGTATCATATGCCAAGTACGCCCCCTATTGACGTCAATGACGGTAAAT
GGCCCGCCTGGCATTATGCCCAGTACATGACCTTATGGGACTTTCCTACTTGGCAGTACATCTACGTATT
AGTCATCGCTATTACCATGGTGATGCGGTTTTGGCAGTACATCAATGGGCGTGGATAGCGGTTTGACTCA
CGGGGATTTCCAAGTCTCCACCCCATTGACGTCAATGGGAGTTTGTTTTGGCACCAAAATCAACGGGACT
TTCCAAAATGTCGTAACAACTCCGCCCCATTGACGCAAATGGGCGGTAGGCGTGTACGGTGGGAGGTCTA
TATAAGCAGCGCGTTTTGCCTGTACTGGGTCTCTCTGGTTAGACCAGATCTGAGCCTGGGAGCTCTCTGG
CTAACTAGGGAACCCACTGCTTAAGCCTCAATAAAGCTTGCCTTGAGTGCTTCAAGTAGTGTGTGCCCGT
CTGTTGTGTGACTCTGGTAACTAGAGATCCCTCAGACCCTTTTAGTCAGTGTGGAAAATCTCTAGCAGTG
GCGCCCGAACAGGGACTTGAAAGCGAAAGGGAAACCAGAGGAGCTCTCTCGACGCAGGACTCGGCTTGCT
GAAGCGCGCACGGCAAGAGGCGAGGGGCGGCGACTGGTGAGTACGCCAAAAATTTTGACTAGCGGAGGCT
AGAAGGAGAGAGATGGGTGCGAGAGCGTCAGTATTAAGCGGGGGAGAATTAGATCGCGATGGGAAAAAAT
TCGGTTAAGGCCAGGGGGAAAGAAAAAATATAAATTAAAACATATAGTATGGGCAAGCAGGGAGCTAGAA
CGATTCGCAGTTAATCCTGGCCTGTTAGAAACATCAGAAGGCTGTAGACAAATACTGGGACAGCTACAAC
CATCCCTTCAGACAGGATCAGAAGAACTTAGATCATTATATAATACAGTAGCAACCCTCTATTGTGTGCA
TCAAAGGATAGAGATAAAAGACACCAAGGAAGCTTTAGACAAGATAGAGGAAGAGCAAAACAAAAGTAAG
ACCACCGCACAGCAAGCGGCCGGCCGCTGATCTTCAGACCTGGAGGAGGAGATATGAGGGACAATTGGAG
AAGTGAATTATATAAATATAAAGTAGTAAAAATTGAACCATTAGGAGTAGCACCCACCAAGGCAAAGAGA
AGAGTGGTGCAGAGAGAAAAAAGAGCAGTGGGAATAGGAGCTTTGTTCCTTGGGTTCTTGGGAGCAGCAG
GAAGCACTATGGGCGCAGCGTCAATGACGCTGACGGTACAGGCCAGACAATTATTGTCTGGTATAGTGCA
GCAGCAGAACAATTTGCTGAGGGCTATTGAGGCGCAACAGCATCTGTTGCAACTCACAGTCTGGGGCATC
AAGCAGCTCCAGGCAAGAATCCTGGCTGTGGAAAGATACCTAAAGGATCAACAGCTCCTGGGGATTTGGG
GTTGCTCTGGAAAACTCATTTGCACCACTGCTGTGCCTTGGAATGCTAGTTGGAGTAATAAATCTCTGGA
ACAGATTTGGAATCACACGACCTGGATGGAGTGGGACAGAGAAATTAACAATTACACAAGCTTAATACAC
TCCTTAATTGAAGAATCGCAAAACCAGCAAGAAAAGAATGAACAAGAATTATTGGAATTAGATAAATGGG
CAAGTTTGTGGAATTGGTTTAACATAACAAATTGGCTGTGGTATATAAAATTATTCATAATGATAGTAGG
AGGCTTGGTAGGTTTAAGAATAGTTTTTGCTGTACTTTCTATAGTGAATAGAGTTAGGCAGGGATATTCA
CCATTATCGTTTCAGACCCACCTCCCAACCCCGAGGGGACCCGACAGGCCCGAAGGAATAGAAGAAGAAG
GTGGAGAGAGAGACAGAGACAGATCCATTCGATTAGTGAACGGATCGGCACTGCGTGCGCCAATTCTGCA
GACAAATGGCAGTATTCATCCACAATTTTAAAAGAAAAGGGGGGATTGGGGGGTACAGTGCAGGGGAAAG
AATAGTAGACATAATAGCAACAGACATACAAACTAAAGAATTACAAAAACAAATTACAAAAATTCAAAAT
TTTCGGGTTTATTACAGGGACAGCAGAGATCCAGTTTGGTTAATTAACTGCAGCCCCGATAAAATAAAAG
ATTTTATTTAGTCTCCAGAAAAAGGGGGGAATGAAAGACCCCACCTGTAGGTTTGGCAAGCTAGCTGCAG
TAACGCCATTTTGCAAGGCATGGAAAAATACCAAACCAAGAATAGAGAAGTTCAGATCAAGGGCGGGTAC
ATGAAAATAGCTAACGTTGGGCCAAACAGGATATCTGCGGTGAGCAGTTTCGGCCCCGGCCCGGGGCCAA
GAACAGATGGTCACCGCAGTTTCGGCCCCGGCCCGAGGCCAAGAACAGATGGTCCCCAGATATGGCCCAA
CCCTCAGCAGTTTCTTAAGACCCATCAGATGTTTCCAGGCTCCCCCAAGGACCTGAAATGACCCTGCGCC
TTATTTGAATTAACCAATCAGCCTGCTTCTCGCTTCTGTTCGCGCGCTTCTGCTTCCCGAGCTCTATAAA
AGAGCTCACAACCCCTCACTCGGCGCGCCAGTCCTCCGACAGACTGAGTCGCCCGGGGGTCTAGAACGCG
TGCCGCCATGACCGAATACAAACCTACCGTGAGGCTGGCTACAAGAGATGATGTCCCAAGGGCTGTGAGA
ACACTGGCCGCCGCTTTTGCCGATTACCCTGCCACACGCCACACTGTGGACCCAGATCGGCATATCGAGA
GAGTGACTGAGCTGCAGGAACTGTTCCTGACCCGAGTGGGCCTGGACATTGGGAAGGTCTGGGTCGCAGA
CGATGGAGCAGCTGTGGCTGTCTGGACCACACCAGAGAGCGTGGAAGCCGGAGCTGTCTTTGCAGAGATC
GGCCCTAGAATGGCAGAACTGAGCGGCTCCAGGCTGGCAGCACAGCAGCAGATGGAGGGACTGCTGGCCC
CACACAGGCCTAAGGAACCAGCATGGTTCCTGGCTACCGTGGGGGTCTCTCCTGACCATCAGGGCAAAGG
ACTGGGAAGTGCTGTGGTCCTGCCAGGAGTGGAGGCTGCAGAACGAGCTGGAGTCCCTGCATTTCTGGAG
ACCTCTGCTCCACGAAACCTGCCCTTCTATGAACGGCTGGGCTTTACTGTGACCGCAGATGTGGAGGTCC
CCGAAGGACCTAGGACCTGGTGCATGACACGCAAACCCGGCGCCTGAGCGATCGCCGCGGCCGCCTTCTT
AACCCAACAGAAGGCTCGAGAAGGTATATTGCTGTTGACAGTGAGCGAAACGATGTATCAAGAAGCTAAT
AGTGAAGCCACAGATGTATTAGCTTCTTGATACATCGTTGTGCCTACTGCCTCGGACTTCAAGGGGCTAG
AATTCGGCAGCTGTAGATCTTAGCCACTTTTTAAAAGAAAAGGGGGGACTGGAAGGGCTAACTGCATCCG
GACTGTACTGGGTCTCTCTGGTTAGACCAGATCTGAGCCTGGGAGCTCTCTGGCTAACTAGGGAACCCAC
TGCTTAAGCCTCAATAAAGCTTGCCTTGAGTGCTTCAAGTAGTGTGTGCCCGTCTGTTGTGTGACTCTGG
TAACTAGAGATCCCTCAGACCCTTTTAGTCAGTGTGGAAAATCTCTAGCAGGGCCCGTTTCATGTGAGCA
AAAGGCCAGCAAAAGGCCAGGAACCGTAAAAAGGCCGCGTTGCTGGCGTTTTTCCATAGGCTCCGCCCCC
CTGACGAGCATCACAAAAATCGACGCTCAAGTCAGAGGTGGCGAAACCCGACAGGACTATAAAGATACCA
GGCGTTTCCCCCTGGAAGCTCCCTCGTGCGCTCTCCTGTTCCGACCCTGCCGCTTACCGGATACCTGTCC
GCCTTTCTCCCTTCGGGAAGCGTGGCGCTTTCTCATAGCTCACGCTGTAGGTATCTCAGTTCGGTGTAGG
TCGTTCGCTCCAAGCTGGGCTGTGTGCACGAACCCCCCGTTCAGCCCGACCGCTGCGCCTTATCCGGTAA
CTATCGTCTTGAGTCCAACCCGGTAAGACACGACTTATCGCCACTGGCAGCAGCCACTGGTAACAGGATT
AGCAGAGCGAGGTATGTAGGCGGTGCTACAGAGTTCTTGAAGTGGTGGCCTAACTACGGCTACACTAGAA
GAACAGTATTTGGTATCTGCGCTCTGCTGAAGCCAGTTACCTTCGGAAAAAGAGTTGGTAGCTCTTGATC
CGGCAAACAAACCACCGCTGGTAGCGGTGGTTTTTTTGTTTGCAAGCAGCAGATTACGCGCAGAAAAAAA
GGATCTCAAGAAGATCCTTTGATCTTTTCTACGGGGTCTGACGCTCAGTGGAACGAAAACTCACGTTAAG
GGATTTTGGTCATGAGATTATCAAAAAGGATCTTCACCTAGATCCTTTTAAATTAAAAATGAAGTTTTAA
ATCAATCTAAAGTATATATGAGTAAACTTGGTCTGACAGTTACCAATGCTTAATCAGTGAGGCACCTATC
TCAGCGATCTGTCTATTTCGTTCATCCATAGTTGCCTGACTCCCCGTCGTGTAGATAACTACGATACGGG
AGGGCTTACCATCTGGCCCCAGTGCTGCAATGATACCGCGAGACCCACGCTCACCGGCTCCAGATTTATC
AGCAATAAACCAGCCAGCCGGAAGGGCCGAGCGCAGAAGTGGTCCTGCAACTTTATCCGCCTCCATCCAG
TCTATTAATTGTTGCCGGGAAGCTAGAGTAAGTAGTTCGCCAGTTAATAGTTTGCGCAACGTTGTTGCCA
TTGCTACAGGCATCGTGGTGTCACGCTCGTCGTTTGGTATGGCTTCATTCAGCTCCGGTTCCCAACGATC
AAGGCGAGTTACATGATCCCCCATGTTGTGCAAAAAAGCGGTTAGCTCCTTCGGTCCTCCGATCGTTGTC
AGAAGTAAGTTGGCCGCAGTGTTATCACTCATGGTTATGGCAGCACTGCATAATTCTCTTACTGTCATGC
CATCCGTAAGATGCTTTTCTGTGACTGGTGAGTACTCAACCAAGTCATTCTGAGAATAGTGTATGCGGCG
ACCGAGTTGCTCTTGCCCGGCGTCAATACGGGATAATACCGCGCCACATAGCAGAACTTTAAAAGTGCTC
ATCATTGGAAAACGTTCTTCGGGGCGAAAACTCTCAAGGATCTTACCGCTGTTGAGATCCAGTTCGATGT
AACCCACTCGTGCACCCAACTGATCTTCAGCATCTTTTACTTTCACCAGCGTTTCTGGGTGAGCAAAAAC
AGGAAGGCAAAATGCCGCAAAAAAGGGAATAAGGGCGACACGGAAATGTTGAATACTCATACTCTTCCTT
TTTCAATATTATTGAAGCATTTATCAGGGTTATTGTCTCATGAGCGGATACATATTTGAATGTATTTAGA
AAAATAAACAAATAGGGGTTCCGCGCACATTTCCCCGAAAAGTGCCACCTGACGTCGACGGATCGGGAGA
TCTCCCGATCCCCTATGGTGCACTCTCAGTACAATCTGCTCTGATGCCGCATAGTTAAGCCAGTATCTGC
TCCCTGCTTGTGTGTTGGAGGTCGCTGAGTAGTGCGCGAGCAAAATTTAAGCTACAACAAGGCAAGGCTT
GACCGACAATTGCATGAAG
